>Addgene plasmid #163518 | mu-GM-CSF-pCIneo | addgene full sequence | sequence record 321579 | Addgene NGS Result
TCAATATTGGCCATTAGCCATATTATTCATTGGTTATATAGCATAAATCAATATTGGCTATTGGCCATTG
CATACGTTGTATCTATATCATAATATGTACATTTATATTGGCTCATGTCCAATATGACCGCCATGTTGGC
ATTGATTATTGACTAGTTATTAATAGTAATCAATTACGGGGTCATTAGTTCATAGCCCATATATGGAGTT
CCGCGTTACATAACTTACGGTAAATGGCCCGCCTGGCTGACCGCCCAACGACCCCCGCCCATTGACGTCA
ATAATGACGTATGTTCCCATAGTAACGCCAATAGGGACTTTCCATTGACGTCAATGGGTGGAGTATTTAC
GGTAAACTGCCCACTTGGCAGTACATCAAGTGTATCATATGCCAAGTCCGCCCCCTATTGACGTCAATGA
CGGTAAATGGCCCGCCTGGCATTATGCCCAGTACATGACCTTACGGGACTTTCCTACTTGGCAGTACATC
TACGTATTAGTCATCGCTATTACCATGGTGATGCGGTTTTGGCAGTACACCAATGGGCGTGGATAGCGGT
TTGACTCACGGGGATTTCCAAGTCTCCACCCCATTGACGTCAATGGGAGTTTGTTTTGGCACCAAAATCA
ACGGGACTTTCCAAAATGTCGTAACAACTGCGATCGCCCGCCCCGTTGACGCAAATGGGCGGTAGGCGTG
TACGGTGGGAGGTCTATATAAGCAGAGCTCGTTTAGTGAACCGTCAGATCACTAGAAGCTTTATTGCGGT
AGTTTATCACAGTTAAATTGCTAACGCAGTCAGTGCTTCTGACACAACAGTCTCGAACTTAAGCTGCAGT
GACTCTCTTAAGGTAGCCTTGCAGAAGTTGGTCGTGAGGCACTGGGCAGGTAAGTATCAAGGTTACAAGA
CAGGTTTAAGGAGACCAATAGAAACTGGGCTTGTCGAGACAGAGAAGACTCTTGCGTTTCTGATAGGCAC
CTATTGGTCTTACTGACATCCACTTTGCCTTTCTCTCCACAGGTGTCCACTCCCAGTTCAATTACAGCTC
TTAAGGCTAGAGTACTTAATACGACTCACTATAGGCTAGCCTCGAGGGATCCTAACTGTAGATATCAGAC
GCCTGCAGGAGCTAGCAGGATCCTCCTGAATTCGAGGAGGCAACATGTGGCTGCAGAATTTACTTTTCCT
GGGCATTGTGGTCTACAGCCTCTCAGCACCCACCCGCTCACCCATCACTGTCACCCGGCCTTGGAAGCAT
GTAGAGGCCATCAAAGAAGCCCTGAACCTCCTGGATGACATGCCTGTCACGTTGAATGAAGAGGTAGAAG
TCGTCTCTAACGAGTTCTCCTTCAAGAAGCTAACATGTGTGCAGACCCGCCTGAAGATATTCGAGCAGGG
TCTACGGGGCAATTTCACCAAACTCAAGGGCGCCTTGAACATGACAGCCAGCTACTACCAGACATACTGC
CCCCCAACTCCGGAAACGGACTGTGAAACACAAGTTACCACCTATGCGGATTTCATAGACAGCCTTAAAA
CCTTTCTGACTGATATCCCCTTTGAATGCAAAAAACCAGGCCAAAAATGAGGATAAAGCTCGAGATAGAA
CACGCCGGCGTTTCGCGATTTTTGACGCGTAGAATTCTCTAGAGTCGACCCGGGCGGCCGCTTCCCTTTA
GTGAGGGTTAATGCTTCGAGCAGACATGATAAGATACATTGATGAGTTTGGACAAACCACAACTAGAATG
CAGTGAAAAAAATGCTTTATTTGTGAAATTTGTGATGCTATTGCTTTATTTGTAACCATTATAAGCTGCA
ATAAACAAGTTAACAACAACAATTGCATTCATTTTATGTTTCAGGTTCAGGGGGAGATGTGGGAGGTTTT
TTAAAGCAAGTAAAACCTCTACAAATGTGGTAAAATCCGATAAGGATCGATCCGGGCTGGCGTAATAGCG
AAGAGGCCCGCACCGATCGCCCTTCCCAACAGTTGCGCAGCCTGAATGGCGAATGG
[124 nt withheld, positions 2017-2140]
C
[91 nt withheld, positions 2142-2232]
A
[49 nt withheld, positions 2234-2282]
CCTTTGACGTTGGAGTCCACGTTCTTT
[37 nt withheld, positions 2310-2346]
ACCCTATCTCGGTCTATTCTTTTGATTTATAAGGGATTTTGCCGATTTCGGCCTATTGGTTAAAAAATGA
GCTGATTTAACAAAAATTTAACGCGAATTTTAACAAAATATTAACGCTTACAATTTCCTGATGCGGTATT
TTCTCCTTACGCATCTGTGCGGTATTTCACACCGCATACGCGGATCTGCGCAGCACCATGGCCTGAAATA
ACCTCTGAAAGAGGAACTTGGTTAGGTACCTTCTGAGGCGGAAAGAACCAGCTGTGGAATGTGTGTCAGT
TAGGGTGTGGAAAGTCCCCAGGCTCCCCAGCAGGCAGAAGTATGCAAAGCATGCATCTCAATTAGTCAGC
AACCAGGTGTGGAAAGTCCCCAGGCTCCCCAGCAGGCAGAAGTATGCAAAGCATGCATCTCAATTAGTCA
GCAACCATAGTCCCGCCCCTAACTCCGCCCATCCCGCCCCTAACTCCGCCCAGTTCCGCCCATTCTCCGC
CCCATGGCTGACTAATTTTTTTTATTTATGCAGAGGCCGAGGCCGCCTCGGCCTCTGAGCTATTCCAGAA
GTAGTGAGGAGGCTTTTTTGGAGGCCTAGGCTTTTGCAAAAAGCTTGATTCTTCTGACACAACAGTCTCG
AACTTAAGGCTAGAGCCACCATGATTGAACAAGATGGATTGCACGCAGGTTCTCCGGCCGCTTGGGTGGA
GAGGCTATTCGGCTATGACTGGGCACAACAGACAATCGGCTGCTCTGATGCCGCCGTGTTCCGGCTGTCA
GCGCAGGGGCGCCCGGTTCTTTTTGTCAAGACCGACCTGTCCGGTGCCCTGAATGAACTGCAGGACGAGG
CAGCGCGGCTATCGTGGCTGGCCACGACGGGCGTTCCTTGCGCAGCTGTGCTCGACGTTGTCACTGAAGC
GGGAAGGGACTGGCTGCTATTGGGCGAAGTGCCGGGGCAGGATCTCCTGTCATCTCACCTTGCTCCTGCC
GAGAAAGTATCCATCATGGCTGATGCAATGCGGCGGCTGCATACGCTTGATCCGGCTACCTGCCCATTCG
ACCACCAAGCGAAACATCGCATCGAGCGAGCACGTACTCGGATGGAAGCCGGTCTTGTCGATCAGGATGA
TCTGGACGAAGAGCATCAGGGGCTCGCGCCAGCCGAACTGTTCGCCAGGCTCAAGGCGCGCATGCCCGAC
GGCGAGGATCTCGTCGTGACCCATGGCGATGCCTGCTTGCCGAATATCATGGTGGAAAATGGCCGCTTTT
CTGGATTCATCGACTGTGGCCGGCTGGGTGTGGCGGACCGCTATCAGGACATAGCGTTGGCTACCCGTGA
TATTGCTGAAGAGCTTGGCGGCGAATGGGCTGACCGCTTCCTCGTGCTTTACGGTATCGCCGCTCCCGAT
TCGCAGCGCATCGCCTTCTATCGCCTTCTTGACGAGTTCTTCTGAGCGGGACTCTGGGGTTCGAAATGAC
CGACCAAGCGACGCCCAACCTGCCATCACGATGGCCGCAATAAAATATCTTTATTTTCATTACATCTGTG
TGTTGGTTTTTTGTGTGAATCGATAGCGATAAGGATCCGCGTATGGTGCACTCTCAGTACAATCTGCTCT
GATGCCGCATAGTTAAGCCAGCCCCGACACCCGCCAACACCCGCTGACGCGCCCTGACGGGCTTGTCTGC
TCCCGGCATCCGCTTACAGACAAGCTGTGACCGTCTCCGGGAGCTGCATGTGTCAGAGGTTTTCACCGTC
ATCACCGAAACGCGCGAGACGAAAGGGCCTCGTGATACGCCTATTTTTATAGGTTAATGTCATGATAATA
ATGGTTTCTTAGACGTCAGGTGGCACTTTTCGGGGAAATGTGCGCGGAACCCCTATTTGTTTATTTTTCT
AAATACATTCAAATATGTATCCGCTCATGAGACAATAACCCTGATAAATGCTTCAATAATATTGAAAAAG
GAAGAGTATGAGTATTCAACATTTCCGTGTCGCCCTTATTCCCTTTTTTGCGGCATTTTGCCTTCCTGTT
TTTGCTCACCCAGAAACGCTGGTGAAAGTAAAAGATGCTGAAGATCAGTTGGGTGCACGAGTGGGTTACA
TCGAACTGGATCTCAACAGCGGTAAGATCCTTGAGAGTTTTCGCCCCGAAGAACGTTTTCCAATGATGAG
CACTTTTAAAGTTCTGCTATGTGGCGCGGTATTATCCCGTATTGACGCCGGGCAAGAGCAACTCGGTCGC
CGCATACACTATTCTCAGAATGACTTGGTTGAGTACTCACCAGTCACAGAAAAGCATCTTACGGATGGCA
TGACAGTAAGAGAATTATGCAGTGCTGCCATAACCATGAGTGATAACACTGCGGCCAACTTACTTCTGAC
AACGATCGGAGGACCGAAGGAGCTAACCGCTTTTTTGCACAACATGGGGGATCATGTAACTCGCCTTGAT
CGTTGGGAACCGGAGCTGAATGAAGCCATACCAAACGACGAGCGTGACACCACGATGCCTGTAGCAATGG
CAACAACGTTGCGCAAACTATTAACTGGCGAACTACTTACTCTAGCTTCCCGGCAACAATTAATAGACTG
GATGGAGGCGGATAAAGTTGCAGGACCACTTCTGCGCTCGGCCCTTCCGGCTGGCTGGTTTATTGCTGAT
AAATCTGGAGCCGGTGAGCGTGGGTCTCGCGGTATCATTGCAGCACTGGGGCCAGATGGTAAGCCCTCCC
GTATCGTAGTTATCTACACGACGGGGAGTCAGGCAACTATGGATGAACGAAATAGACAGATCGCTGAGAT
AGGTGCCTCACTGATTAAGCATTGGTAACTGTCAGACCAAGTTTACTCATATATACTTTAGATTGATTTA
AAACTTCATTTTTAATTTAAAAGGATCTAGGTGAAGATCCTTTTTGATAATCTCATGACCAAAATCCCTT
AACGTGAGTTTTCGTTCCACTGAGCGTCAGACCCCGTAGAAAAGATCAAAGGATCTTCTTGAGATCCTTT
TTTTCTGCGCGTAATCTGCTGCTTGCAAACAAAAAAACCACCGCTACCAGCGGTGGTTTGTTTGCCGGAT
CAAGAGCTACCAACTCTTTTTCCGAAGGTAACTGGCTTCAGCAGAGCGCAGATACCAAATACTGTTCTTC
TAGTGTAGCCGTAGTTAGGCCACCACTTCAAGAACTCTGTAGCACCGCCTACATACCTCGCTCTGCTAAT
CCTGTTACCAGTGGCTGCTGCCAGTGGCGATAAGTCGTGTCTTACCGGGTTGGACTCAAGACGATAGTTA
CCGGATAAGGCGCAGCGGTCGGGCTGAACGGGGGGTTCGTGCACACAGCCCAGCTTGGAGCGAACGACCT
ACACCGAACTGAGATACCTACAGCGTGAGCTATGAGAAAGCGCCACGCTTCCCGAAGGGAGAAAGGCGGA
CAGGTATCCGGTAAGCGGCAGGGTCGGAACAGGAGAGCGCACGAGGGAGCTTCCAGGGGGAAACGCCTGG
TATCTTTATAGTCCTGTCGGGTTTCGCCACCTCTGACTTGAGCGTCGATTTTTGTGATGCTCGTCAGGGG
GGCGGAGCCTATGGAAAAACGCCAGCAACGCGGCCTTTTTACGGTTCCTGGCCTTTTGCTGGCCTTTTGC
TCACATGGCTCGACAGATCT
Features (pLannotate 1.2.2; 19 found; start..end, strand, type, name):
    140..517     +  enhancer       CMV enhancer: human cytomegalovirus immediate early enhancer
    518..729     +  promoter       CMV promoter: human cytomegalovirus (CMV) immediate early promoter
    890..1022    +  intron         chimeric intron: chimera between introns from human β-globin and immunoglobulin heavy chain genes
   1067..1085    +  promoter       T7 promoter: promoter for bacteriophage T7 RNA polymerase
   1165..1587    +  CDS            Csf2: CSF2_MOUSE - Also known as Csfgm. Experimental evidence at protein level: Swiss-Prot protein existence level 1. Cytokine that stimulates the growth and differentiation of hematopoietic precursor cells from various lineages, including granulocytes, macrophages, eosinophils and erythrocytes. From Mus musculus (Mouse).
   1675..1692    -  promoter       T3 promoter (fragment): promoter for bacteriophage T3 RNA polymerase
   1710..1831    -  polyA_signal   SV40 poly(A) signal: SV40 polyadenylation signal
   1854..1922    -  CDS            large T antigen (fragment): large T antigen from SV40 (simian virus 40)
   1946..2013    +  CDS            lacZα (fragment): LacZα fragment of β-galactosidase; lacZ fragment
   2017..2445    +  rep_origin     f1 ori (sequence partly withheld): f1 bacteriophage origin of replication; arrow indicates direction of (+) strand synthesis
   2473..2524    -  misc_feature   bom (fragment): basis of mobility region from pBR322
   2589..2946    +  promoter       SV40 promoter: SV40 enhancer and early promoter
   2997..3788    +  CDS            neo: KKA2_KLEPN - Also known as kan, nptII. Experimental evidence at protein level: Swiss-Prot protein existence level 1. Resistance to kanamycin, neomycin, paromomycin, ribostamycin, butirosin and gentamicin B. From Klebsiella pneumoniae.
   3855..3903    +  polyA_signal   poly(A) signal: synthetic polyadenylation signal
   3923..3977    -  misc_feature   bom (fragment): basis of mobility region from pBR322
   4079..4114    -  CDS            rop (fragment): Rop protein, which maintains plasmids at low copy number; rop
   4209..4313    +  promoter       AmpR promoter: bla
   4314..5174    +  CDS            AmpR: β-lactamase; bla; confers resistance to ampicillin, carbenicillin, and related antibiotics
   5345..5933    +  rep_origin     ori: high-copy-number ColE1/pMB1/pBR322/pUC origin of replication
