[The description below was written by a language model from this plasmid's Addgene catalogue record and pLannotate feature annotations shown in this document.]
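Description:
mu-GM-CSF-pCIneo is a mammalian expression plasmid of about 6 kb built on the commercial pCIneo backbone, with a modified multiple cloning site, and carrying the mouse granulocyte-macrophage colony-stimulating factor gene (Csf2). It is propagated in E. coli as a high-copy plasmid through a ColE1/pUC-type origin and selected with ampicillin via the β-lactamase gene. An f1 phage origin is also present, which in principle allows production of single-stranded DNA. The short fragments annotated as lacZα, bom, rop and SV40 large T antigen are backbone remnants rather than functional elements.

The Csf2 coding sequence was inserted by restriction cloning between XbaI and NotI sites and sits downstream of the human cytomegalovirus immediate-early enhancer and promoter. It follows a chimeric β-globin/immunoglobulin heavy-chain intron, an element commonly included to improve transcript processing and expression. Transcription terminates at an SV40 polyadenylation signal. A T7 promoter lies just upstream of the insert and a T3 promoter fragment lies on the opposite strand downstream, so the T7 site could support in vitro transcription of the sense strand. No epitope tag or reporter is annotated, so the cytokine appears to be expressed in its native form.

A separate cassette, consisting of the SV40 enhancer/early promoter, the neomycin phosphotransferase gene and a synthetic poly(A) signal, confers G418 resistance, allowing selection of stably transfected mammalian cells as well as transient use. The stated purpose is expression of murine GM-CSF, a cytokine that promotes growth and differentiation of haematopoietic precursors, in mammalian cells. The record gives no further application.
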