Addgene plasmid #163518: mu-GM-CSF-pCIneo
Purpose: Expresses murine GM-CSF in mammalian cells
Depositing lab: Thomas Weber. Depositing organization: Icahn School of Medicine at Mount Sinai.
Backbone
  Vector backbone: pCIneo
  Backbone manufacturer: Promega
  Modifications to backbone: Multiple cloning site altered
  Vector type: Mammalian Expression, Bacterial Expression
  Selectable markers: Neomycin (select with G418)
Growth in bacteria
  Bacterial resistance: Ampicillin, 100 μg/mL
  Growth temperature: 37°C
  Growth strain: DH5alpha
  Copy number: High Copy
Gene/Insert
  Gene/Insert name: murine GM-CSF
  Species: M. musculus (mouse)
  Cloning method: Restriction Enzyme; 5′ cloning site Xba1 (unknown if destroyed); 3′ cloning site Not1 (unknown if destroyed)
  Sequencing primers: 5′ CCACAGGTGTCCACTCCCAG
Terms and licenses: Academic/Nonprofit Terms; Industry Terms: Not Available to Industry
Depositor comments: Created by Ananda Mookerjee and Thomas Weber
How to cite: mu-GM-CSF-pCIneo was a gift from Thomas Weber (Addgene plasmid # 163518 ; http://n2t.net/addgene:163518 ; RRID:Addgene_163518)
