>Addgene plasmid #163518 | mu-GM-CSF-pCIneo | depositor partial sequence | sequence record 316911 | mu-GM-CSF-pCIneo sequence 641 bps
GCTAGCCTCGAGGGATCCTAACTGTAGATATCAGACGCCTGCAGGAGCTAGCAGGATCCTCCTGAATTCG
AGGAGGCAACATGTGGCTGCAGAATTTACTTTTCCTGGGCATTGTGGTCTACAGCCTCTCAGCACCCACC
CGCTCACCCATCACTGTCACCCGGCCTTGGAAGCATGTAGAGGCCATCAAAGAAGCCCTGAACCTCCTGG
ATGACATGCCTGTCACGTTGAATGAAGAGGTAGAAGTCGTCTCTAACGAGTTCTCCTTCAAGAAGCTAAC
ATGTGTGCAGACCCGCCTGAAGATATTCGAGCAGGGTCTACGGGGCAATTTCACCAAACTCAAGGGCGCC
TTGAACATGACAGCCAGCTACTACCAGACATACTGCCCCCCAACTCCGGAAACGGACTGTGAAACACAAG
TTACCACCTATGCGGATTTCATAGACAGCCTTAAAACCTTTCTGACTGATATCCCCTTTGAATGCAAAAA
ACCAGGCCAAAAATGAGGATAAAGCTCGAGATAGAACACGCCGGCGTTTCGCGATTTTTGACGCGTAGAA
TTCTCTAGAAGGGCCCTTAATTAAGGCCGGCCAGTTTAAACTGCGGCCGCTTCCCTTTAGTGAGGGTTAA
TGCTTCGAGCA
